>Addgene plasmid #53302 | EGFP-mOrange pHis-// | depositor full sequence | sequence record 82996 | EGFP-mOrange pHis-// sequence 6936 bps
TGGCGAATGGG
[124 nt withheld, positions 12-135]
C
[91 nt withheld, positions 137-227]
A
[49 nt withheld, positions 229-277]
CCTTTGACGTTGGAGTCCACGTTCTTT
[37 nt withheld, positions 305-341]
ACCCTATCTCGGTCTATTCTTTTGATTTATAAGGGATTTTGCCGATTTCGGCCTATTGGTTAAAAAATGA
GCTGATTTAACAAAAATTTAACGCGAATTTTAACAAAATATTAACGTTTACAATTTCAGGTGGCACTTTT
CGGGGAAATGTGCGCGGAACCCCTATTTGTTTATTTTTCTAAATACATTCAAATATGTATCCGCTCATGA
GACAATAACCCTGATAAATGCTTCAATAATATTGAAAAAGGAAGAGTATGAGTATTCAACATTTCCGTGT
CGCCCTTATTCCCTTTTTTGCGGCATTTTGCCTTCCTGTTTTTGCTCACCCAGAAACGCTGGTGAAAGTA
AAAGATGCTGAAGATCAGTTGGGTGCACGAGTGGGTTACATCGAACTGGATCTCAACAGCGGTAAGATCC
TTGAGAGTTTTCGCCCCGAAGAACGTTTTCCAATGATGAGCACTTTTAAAGTTCTGCTATGTGGCGCGGT
ATTATCCCGTATTGACGCCGGGCAAGAGCAACTCGGTCGCCGCATACACTATTCTCAGAATGACTTGGTT
GAGTACTCACCAGTCACAGAAAAGCATCTTACGGATGGCATGACAGTAAGAGAATTATGCAGTGCTGCCA
TAACCATGAGTGATAACACTGCGGCCAACTTACTTCTGACAACGATCGGAGGACCGAAGGAGCTAACCGC
TTTTTTGCACAACATGGGGGATCATGTAACTCGCCTTGATCGTTGGGAACCGGAGCTGAATGAAGCCATA
CCAAACGACGAGCGTGACACCACGATGCCTGCAGCAATGGCAACAACGTTGCGCAAACTATTAACTGGCG
AACTACTTACTCTAGCTTCCCGGCAACAATTAATAGACTGGATGGAGGCGGATAAAGTTGCAGGACCACT
TCTGCGCTCGGCCCTTCCGGCTGGCTGGTTTATTGCTGATAAATCTGGAGCCGGTGAGCGTGGGTCTCGC
GGTATCATTGCAGCACTGGGGCCAGATGGTAAGCCCTCCCGTATCGTAGTTATCTACACGACGGGGAGTC
AGGCAACTATGGATGAACGAAATAGACAGATCGCTGAGATAGGTGCCTCACTGATTAAGCATTGGTAACT
GTCAGACCAAGTTTACTCATATATACTTTAGATTGATTTAAAACTTCATTTTTAATTTAAAAGGATCTAG
GTGAAGATCCTTTTTGATAATCTCATGACCAAAATCCCTTAACGTGAGTTTTCGTTCCACTGAGCGTCAG
ACCCCGTAGAAAAGATCAAAGGATCTTCTTGAGATCCTTTTTTTCTGCGCGTAATCTGCTGCTTGCAAAC
AAAAAAACCACCGCTACCAGCGGTGGTTTGTTTGCCGGATCAAGAGCTACCAACTCTTTTTCCGAAGGTA
ACTGGCTTCAGCAGAGCGCAGATACCAAATACTGTCCTTCTAGTGTAGCCGTAGTTAGGCCACCACTTCA
AGAACTCTGTAGCACCGCCTACATACCTCGCTCTGCTAATCCTGTTACCAGTGGCTGCTGCCAGTGGCGA
TAAGTCGTGTCTTACCGGGTTGGACTCAAGACGATAGTTACCGGATAAGGCGCAGCGGTCGGGCTGAACG
GGGGGTTCGTGCACACAGCCCAGCTTGGAGCGAACGACCTACACCGAACTGAGATACCTACAGCGTGAGC
TATGAGAAAGCGCCACGCTTCCCGAAGGGAGAAAGGCGGACAGGTATCCGGTAAGCGGCAGGGTCGGAAC
AGGAGAGCGCACGAGGGAGCTTCCAGGGGGAAACGCCTGGTATCTTTATAGTCCTGTCGGGTTTCGCCAC
CTCTGACTTGAGCGTCGATTTTTGTGATGCTCGTCAGGGGGGCGGAGCCTATGGAAAAACGCCAGCAACG
CGGCCTTTTTACGGTTCCTGGCCTTTTGCTGGCCTTTTGCTCACATGTTCTTTCCTGCGTTATCCCCTGA
TTCTGTGGATAACCGTATTACCGCCTTTGAGTGAGCTGATACCGCTCGCCGCAGCCGAACGACCGAGCGC
AGCGAGTCAGTGAGCGAGGAAGCGGAAGAGCGCCTGATGCGGTATTTTCTCCTTACGCATCTGTGCGGTA
TTTCACACCGCATATATGGTGCACTCTCAGTACAATCTGCTCTGATGCCGCATAGTTAAGCCAGTATACA
CTCCGCTATCGCTACGTGACTGGGTCATGGCTGCGCCCCGACACCCGCCAACACCCGCTGACGCGCCCTG
ACGGGCTTGTCTGCTCCCGGCATCCGCTTACAGACAAGCTGTGACCGTCTCCGGGAGCTGCATGTGTCAG
AGGTTTTCACCGTCATCACCGAAACGCGCGAGGCAGCTGCGGTAAAGCTCATCAGCGTGGTCGTGAAGCG
ATTCACAGATGTCTGCCTGTTCATCCGCGTCCAGCTCGTTGAGTTTCTCCAGAAGCGTTAATGTCTGGCT
TCTGATAAAGCGGGCCATGTTAAGGGCGGTTTTTTCCTGTTTGGTCACTGATGCCTCCGTGTAAGGGGGA
TTTCTGTTCATGGGGGTAATGATACCGATGAAACGAGAGAGGATGCTCACGATACGGGTTACTGATGATG
AACATGCCCGGTTACTGGAACGTTGTGAGGGTAAACAACTGGCGGTATGGATGCGGCGGGACCAGAGAAA
AATCACTCAGGGTCAATGCCAGCGCTTCGTTAATACAGATGTAGGTGTTCCACAGGGTAGCCAGCAGCAT
CCTGCGATGCAGATCCGGAACATAATGGTGCAGGGCGCTGACTTCCGCGTTTCCAGACTTTACGAAACAC
GGAAACCGAAGACCATTCATGTTGTTGCTCAGGTCGCAGACGTTTTGCAGCAGCAGTCGCTTCACGTTCG
CTCGCGTATCGGTGATTCATTCTGCTAACCAGTAAGGCAACCCCGCCAGCCTAGCCGGGTCCTCAACGAC
AGGAGCACGATCATGCGCACCCGTGGGGCCGCCATGCCGGCGATAATGGCCTGCTTCTCGCCGAAACGTT
TGGTGGCGGGACCAGTGACGAAGGCTTGAGCGAGGGCGTGCAAGATTCCGAATACCGCAAGCGACAGGCC
GATCATCGTCGCGCTCCAGCGAAAGCGGTCCTCGCCGAAAATGACCCAGAGCGCTGCCGGCACCTGTCCT
ACGAGTTGCATGATAAAGAAGACAGTCATAAGTGCGGCGACGATAGTCATGCCCCGCGCCCACCGGAAGG
AGCTGACTGGGTTGAAGGCTCTCAAGGGCATCGGTCGAGATCCCGGTGCCTAATGAGTGAGCTAACTTAC
ATTAATTGCGTTGCGCTCACTGCCCGCTTTCCAGTCGGGAAACCTGTCGTGCCAGCTGCATTAATGAATC
GGCCAACGCGCGGGGAGAGGCGGTTTGCGTATTGGGCGCCAGGGTGGTTTTTCTTTTCACCAGTGAGACG
GGCAACAGCTGATTGCCCTTCACCGCCTGGCCCTGAGAGAGTTGCAGCAAGCGGTCCACGCTGGTTTGCC
CCAGCAGGCGAAAATCCTGTTTGATGGTGGTTAACGGCGGGATATAACATGAGCTGTCTTCGGTATCGTC
GTATCCCACTACCGAGATATCCGCACCAACGCGCAGCCCGGACTCGGTAATGGCGCGCATTGCGCCCAGC
GCCATCTGATCGTTGGCAACCAGCATCGCAGTGGGAACGATGCCCTCATTCAGCATTTGCATGGTTTGTT
GAAAACCGGACATGGCACTCCAGTCGCCTTCCCGTTCCGCTATCGGCTGAATTTGATTGCGAGTGAGATA
TTTATGCCAGCCAGCCAGACGCAGACGCGCCGAGACAGAACTTAATGGGCCCGCTAACAGCGCGATTTGC
TGGTGACCCAATGCGACCAGATGCTCCACGCCCAGTCGCGTACCGTCTTCATGGGAGAAAATAATACTGT
TGATGGGTGTCTGGTCAGAGACATCAAGAAATAACGCCGGAACATTAGTGCAGGCAGCTTCCACAGCAAT
GGCATCCTGGTCATCCAGCGGATAGTTAATGATCAGCCCACTGACGCGTTGCGCGAGAAGATTGTGCACC
GCCGCTTTACAGGCTTCGACGCCGCTTCGTTCTACCATCGACACCACCACGCTGGCACCCAGTTGATCGG
CGCGAGATTTAATCGCCGCGACAATTTGCGACGGCGCGTGCAGGGCCAGACTGGAGGTGGCAACGCCAAT
CAGCAACGACTGTTTGCCCGCCAGTTGTTGTGCCACGCGGTTGGGAATGTAATTCAGCTCCGCCATCGCC
GCTTCCACTTTTTCCCGCGTTTTCGCAGAAACGTGGCTGGCCTGGTTCACCACGCGGGAAACGGTCTGAT
AAGAGACACCGGCATACTCTGCGACATCGTATAACGTTACTGGTTTCACATTCACCACCCTGAATTGACT
CTCTTCCGGGCGCTATCATGCCATACCGCGAAAGGTTTTGCGCCATTCGATGGTGTCCGGGATCTCGACG
CTCTCCCTTATGCGACTCCTGCATTAGGAAGCAGCCCAGTAGTAGGTTGAGGCCGTTGAGCACCGCCGCC
GCAAGGAATGGTGCATGCAAGGAGATGGCGCCCAACAGTCCCCCGGCCACGGGGCCTGCCACCATACCCA
CGCCGAAACAAGCGCTCATGAGCCCGAAGTGGCGAGCCCGATCTTCCCCATCGGTGATGTCGGCGATATA
GGCGCCAGCAACCGCACCTGTGGCGCCGGTGATGCCGGCCACGATGCGTCCGGCGTAGAGGATCGAGATC
TCGATCCCGCGAAATTAATACGACTCACTATAGGGGAATTGTGAGCGGATAACAATTCCCCTCTAGAAAT
AATTTTGTTTAACTTTAAGAAGGAGATATACATATGTCGTACTACCATCACCATCACCATCACGATTACG
ATATCCCAACGACCGAAAACCTGTATTTTCAGGGCGCCATGGATCCGATGGTGAGCAAGGGCGAGGAGCT
GTTCACCGGGGTGGTGCCCATCCTGGTCGAGCTGGACGGCGACGTAAACGGCCACAAGTTCAGCGTGTCC
GGCGAGGGCGAGGGCGATGCCACCTACGGCAAGCTGACCCTGAAGTTCATCTGCACCACCGGCAAGCTGC
CCGTGCCCTGGCCCACCCTCGTGACCACCCTGACCTACGGCGTGCAGTGCTTCAGCCGCTACCCCGACCA
CATGAAGCAGCACGACTTCTTCAAGTCCGCCATGCCCGAAGGCTACGTCCAGGAGCGCACCATCTTCTTC
AAGGACGACGGCAACTACAAGACCCGCGCCGAGGTGAAGTTCGAGGGCGACACCCTGGTGAACCGCATCG
AGCTGAAGGGCATCGACTTCAAGGAGGACGGCAACATCCTGGGGCACAAGCTGGAGTACAACTACAACAG
CCACAACGTCTATATCATGGCCGACAAGCAGAAGAACGGCATCAAGGTGAACTTCAAGATCCGCCACAAC
ATCGAGGACGGCAGCGTGCAGCTCGCCGACCACTACCAGCAGAACACCCCCATCGGCGACGGCCCCGTGC
TGCTGCCCGACAACCACTACCTGAGCACCCAGTCCGCCCTGAGCAAAGACCCCAACGAGAAGCGCGATCA
CATGGTCCTGCTGGAGTTCGTGACCGCCGCCGGGATCACTCTCGGCATGGACGAGCTGTACAAGGGTGGA
GGCGGATCAGGTGGAGGCGGATCAGGTGGAGGCGGATCAGGAGGTGGAGGTTCGGTGAGCAAGGGCGAGG
AGAATAACATGGCCATCATCAAGGAGTTCATGCGCTTCAAGGTGCGCATGGAGGGCTCCGTGAACGGCCA
CGAGTTCGAGATCGAGGGCGAGGGCGAGGGCCGCCCCTACGAGGGCTTTCAGACCGCTAAGCTGAAGGTG
ACCAAGGGTGGCCCCCTGCCCTTCGCCTGGGACATCCTGTCCCCTCAGTTCACCTACGGCTCCAAGGCCT
ACGTGAAGCACCCCGCCGACATCCCCGACTACTTCAAGCTGTCCTTCCCCGAGGGCTTCAAGTGGGAGCG
CGTGATGAACTTCGAGGACGGCGGCGTGGTGACCGTGACCCAGGACTCCTCCCTCCAGGACGGCGAGTTC
ATCTACAAGGTGAAGCTGCGCGGCACCAACTTCCCCTCCGACGGCCCCGTAATGCAGAAGAAGACCATGG
GCTGGGAGGCCTCCTCCGAGCGGATGTACCCCGAGGACGGCGCCCTGAAGGGCGAGATCAAGATGAGGCT
GAAGCTGAAGGACGGCGGCCACTACACCTCCGAGGTCAAGACCACCTACAAGGCCAAGAAGCCCGTGCAG
CTGCCCGGCGCCTACATCGTCGGCATCAAGTTGGACATCACCTCCCACAACGAGGACTACACCATCGTGG
AACAGTACGAACGCGCCGAGGGCCGCCACTCCACCGGCGGCATGGACGAGCTGTACAAGTAACTCGAGCA
CCACCACCACCACCACTGAGATCCGGCTGCTAACAAAGCCCGAAAGGAAGCTGAGTTGGCTGCTGCCACC
GCTGAGCAATAACTAGCATAACCCCTTGGGGCCTCTAAACGGGTCTTGAGGGGTTTTTTGCTGAAAGGAG
GAACTATATCCGGAT
Features (pLannotate 1.2.2; 22 found; start..end, strand, type, name):
     12..467     +  rep_origin     f1 ori (sequence partly withheld): f1 bacteriophage origin of replication; arrow indicates direction of (+) strand synthesis
    494..598     +  promoter       AmpR promoter: bla
    599..1459    +  CDS            AmpR: β-lactamase; bla; confers resistance to ampicillin, carbenicillin, and related antibiotics
   1630..2218    +  rep_origin     ori: high-copy-number ColE1/pMB1/pBR322/pUC origin of replication
   2404..2546    -  misc_feature   bom: basis of mobility region from pBR322
   2648..2839    -  CDS            rop: Rop protein, which maintains plasmids at low copy number; rop
   2856..3236    +  CDS            YPB1_ECOLX: Protein predicted: Swiss-Prot protein existence level 4. From Escherichia coli.
   3308..3599    -  CDS            TcR (fragment): tetracycline efflux protein; tet; confers resistance to tetracycline
   3614..3635    -  protein_bind   CAP binding site: CAP binding activates transcription in the presence of cAMP. E. coli catabolite activator protein
   3648..4730    -  CDS            lacI: lac repressor; lacI; The lac repressor binds to the lac operator to inhibit transcription in E. coli. This inhibition can be relieved by adding lactose or isopropyl-β-D-thiogalactopyranoside (IPTG).
   4731..4808    -  promoter       lacI promoter: lacI
   4816..5095    -  CDS            TcR (fragment): tetracycline efflux protein; tet; confers resistance to tetracycline
   5117..5135    +  promoter       T7 promoter: promoter for bacteriophage T7 RNA polymerase
   5136..5160    +  protein_bind   lac operator: The lac repressor binds to the lac operator to inhibit transcription in E. coli. This inhibition can be relieved by adding lactose or isopropyl-β-D-thiogalactopyranoside (IPTG). lac repressor encoded by lacI
   5175..5197    +  RBS            RBS: efficient ribosome binding site from bacteriophage T7 gene 10 (Olins and Rangwala, 1989)
   5215..5234    +  CDS            8xHis (fragment): 8xHis affinity tag
   5256..5276    +  CDS            TEV site: tobacco etch virus (TEV) protease recognition and cleavage site
   5289..6005    +  CDS            EGFP: EGFP is a basic (constitutively fluorescent) green fluorescent protein published in 1996, derived from Aequorea victoria. It is reported to be a rapidly-maturing weak dimer with moderate acid sensitivity.
   6065..6772    +  CDS            mOrange: orange monomeric derivative of DsRed fluorescent protein (Shanet et al., 2004) mammalian codon-optimized
   6780..6797    +  CDS            9xHis (fragment): 9xHis affinity tag
   6807..6856    +  CDS            SET1 (fragment): solubility-enhancement tag derived from T7 phage gene 10B
   6864..6911    +  terminator     T7 terminator: transcription terminator for bacteriophage T7 RNA polymerase
