[The description below was written by a language model from this plasmid's Addgene catalogue record and pLannotate feature annotations shown in this document.]
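Description:
EGFP-mOrange pHis-// is a 6.9 kb bacterial expression plasmid built on the pHis-parallel backbone, a pET-style vector for producing His-tagged recombinant proteins in E. coli. It replicates from a ColE1/pMB1-type origin and retains the pBR322 bom region and the rop gene, which holds copy number down, consistent with the catalogue's low-copy designation. Selection is by ampicillin through the bla β-lactamase gene under its own promoter. An f1 origin is also present, which allows single-stranded DNA production. The short tetracycline-resistance fragments flanking the lacI region are non-functional remnants of the pBR322 lineage.

The expression cassette is driven by a T7 promoter immediately followed by a lac operator, with the T7 gene 10 ribosome binding site upstream and a T7 terminator downstream. The plasmid carries its own lacI gene and promoter, so transcription is repressed until induction with IPTG, and expression requires a host that supplies T7 RNA polymerase. The open reading frame begins with an N-terminal polyhistidine tag from the backbone and a TEV protease cleavage site, which would permit tag removal after affinity purification. This is followed by EGFP, a short intervening linker region, and the monomeric orange fluorescent protein mOrange fused at the C terminus. The annotation also detects a second short His-tag fragment and a piece of a T7 gene 10B-derived sequence after mOrange; whether these are translated as part of the fusion is not stated in the record.

The stated purpose is production of a His-tagged EGFP-mOrange fusion protein. The associated publication concerns high-throughput profiling of RNA-protein interactions, but the record does not specify the fusion protein's role in that work.
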