Addgene plasmid #53302: EGFP-mOrange pHis-//
Purpose: Expresses His-tagged EGFP-mOrange fusion protein.
Depositing lab: John Lis. Depositing organization: Cornell University. Publication: Comprehensive analysis of RNA-protein interactions by high-throughput sequencing-RNA affinity profiling. Tome JM, Ozer A, Pagano JM, Gheba D, Schroth GP, Lis JT. Nat Methods. 2014 Jun;11(6):683-8. doi: 10.1038/nmeth.2970. Epub 2014 May 8. PubMed 24809628.
Backbone
  Vector backbone: pHis-parallel
  Vector type: Bacterial Expression
Growth in bacteria
  Bacterial resistance: Ampicillin, 100 μg/mL
  Growth temperature: 37°C
  Growth strain: DH5alpha
  Copy number: Low Copy
Gene/Insert
  Gene/Insert name: EGFP
  Tag / fusion protein: His (N terminal on backbone); mOrange (C terminal on insert)
Terms and licenses: Academic/Nonprofit Terms; Industry Terms: Not Available to Industry
How to cite: EGFP-mOrange pHis-// was a gift from John Lis (Addgene plasmid # 53302 ; http://n2t.net/addgene:53302 ; RRID:Addgene_53302)
