>Addgene plasmid #53302 | EGFP-mOrange pHis-// | addgene partial sequence | sequence record 92924 | T7 5'-TAATACGACTCACTATAGGG-3'
ACTTTAAGAAGGAGATATACATATGTCGTACTACCATCACCATCACCATCACGATTACGATATCCCAACG
ACCGAAAACCTGTATTTTCAGGGCGCCATGGATCCGATGGTGAGCAAGGGCGAGGAGCTGTTCACCGGGG
TGGTGCCCATCCTGGTCGAGCTGGACGGCGACGTAAACGGCCACAAGTTCAGCGTGTCCGGCGAGGGCGA
GGGCGATGCCACCTACGGCAAGCTGACCCTGAAGTTCATCTGCACCACCGGCAAGCTGCCCGTGCCCTGG
CCCACCCTCGTGACCACCCTGACCTACGGCGTGCAGTGCTTCAGCCGCTACCCCGACCACATGAAGCAGC
ACGACTTCTTCAAGTCCGCCATGCCCGAAGGCTACGTCCAGGAGCGCACCATCTTCTTCAAGGACGACGG
CAACTACAAGACCCGCGCCGAGGTGAAGTTCGAGGGCGACACCCTGGTGAACCGCATCGAGCTGAAGGGC
ATCGACTTCAAGGAGGACGGCAACATCCTGGGGCACAAGCTGGAGTACAACTACAACAGCCACAACGTCT
ATATCATGGCCGACAAGCAGAAGAACGGCATCAAGGTGAACTTCAAGATCCGCCACAACATCGAGGACGG
CAGCGTGCAGCTCGCCGACCACTACCAGCAGAACACCCCCATCGGCGACGGCCCCGTGCTGCTGCCCGAC
AACCACTACCTGAGCACCCAGTCCGCCCTGAGCAAAGACCCCAACGAGAAGCGCGATCA
