>Addgene plasmid #53302 | EGFP-mOrange pHis-// | addgene partial sequence | sequence record 92932 | pBRrevBam 5'-GGTGATGTCGGCGATATAGG-3'
ATGCGTCCGGCGTAGAGGATCGAGATCTCGATCCCGCGAAATTAATACGACTCACTATAGGGGAATTGTG
AGCGGATAACAATTCCCCTCTAGAAATAATTTTGTTTAACTTTAAGAAGGAGATATACATATGTCGTACT
ACCATCACCATCACCATCACGATTACGATATCCCAACGACCGAAAACCTGTATTTTCAGGGCGCCATGGA
TCCGATGGTGAGCAAGGGCGAGGAGCTGTTCACCGGGGTGGTGCCCATCCTGGTCGAGCTGGACGGCGAC
GTAAACGGCCACAAGTTCAGCGTGTCCGGCGAGGGCGAGGGCGATGCCACCTACGGCAAGCTGACCCTGA
AGTTCATCTGCACCACCGGCAAGCTGCCCGTGCCCTGGCCCACCCTCGTGACCACCCTGACCTACGGCGT
GCAGTGCTTCAGCCGCTACCCCGACCACATGAAGCAGCACGACTTCTTCAAGTCCGCCATGCCCGAAGGC
TACGTCCAGGAGCGCACCATCTTCTTCAAGGACGACGGCAACTACAAGACCCGCGCCGAGGTGAAGTTCG
AGGGCGACACCCTGGTGAACCGCATCGAGCTGAAGGGCATCGACTTCAAGGAGGACGGCAACATCCTGGG
GCACAAGCTGGAGTACAACTACAACAGCCACAACGTCTATATCATGGCCGACAAGCAGAAGAACGGCATC
AAGGTGAACTTCAAGATCCGCCACAACATCGAGGACGGCAGCGTGCAGCTCGCCGACCACTACCAGCAGA
ACACCCCCATCGGCGACGGC
