>Addgene plasmid #53302 | EGFP-mOrange pHis-// | addgene partial sequence | sequence record 94019 | F1ori-R 5'-AGGGAAGAAAGCGAAAGGAG-3'
CGTTTAGAGGCCCCAAGGGGTTATGCTAGTTATTGCTCAGCGGTGGCAGCAGCCAACTCAGCTTCCTTTC
GGGCTTTGTTAGCAGCCGGATCTCAGTGGTGGTGGTGGTGGTGCTCGAGTTACTTGTACAGCTCGTCCAT
GCCGCCGGTGGAGTGGCGGCCCTCGGCGCGTTCGTACTGTTCCACGATGGTGTAGTCCTCGTTGTGGGAG
GTGATGTCCAACTTGATGCCGACGATGTAGGCGCCGGGCAGCTGCACGGGCTTCTTGGCCTTGTAGGTGG
TCTTGACCTCGGAGGTGTAGTGGCCGCCGTCCTTCAGCTTCAGCCTCATCTTGATCTCGCCCTTCAGGGC
GCCGTCCTCGGGGTACATCCGCTCGGAGGAGGCCTCCCAGCCCATGGTCTTCTTCTGCATTACGGGGCCG
TCGGAGGGGAAGTTGGTGCCGCGCAGCTTCACCTTGTAGATGAACTCGCCGTCCTGGAGGGAGGAGTCCT
GGGTCACGGTCACCACGCCGCCGTCCTCGAAGTTCATCACGCGCTCCCACTTGAAGCCCTCGGGGAAGGA
CAGCTTGAA
