>Addgene plasmid #53302 | EGFP-mOrange pHis-// | addgene partial sequence | sequence record 94022 | CMV-d2eGFP-F 5'-TATATCATGGCCGACAAGC-3'
CAACATCGAGGACGGCAGCGTGCAGCTCGCCGACCACTACCAGCAGAACACCCCCATCGGCGACGGCCCC
GTGCTGCTGCCCGACAACCACTACCTGAGCACCCAGTCCGCCCTGAGCAAAGACCCCAACGAGAAGCGCG
ATCACATGGTCCTGCTGGAGTTCGTGACCGCCGCCGGGATCACTCTCGGCATGGACGAGCTGTACAAGGG
TGGAGGCGGATCAGGTGGAGGCGGATCAGGTGGAGGCGGATCAGGAGGTGGAGGTTCGGTGAGCAAGGGC
GAGGAGAATAACATGGCCATCATCAAGGAGTTCATGCGCTTCAAGGTGCGCATGGAGGGCTCCGTGAACG
GCCACGAGTTCGAGATCGAGGGCGAGGGCGAGGGCCGCCCCTACGAGGGCTTTCAGACCGCTAAGCTGAA
GGTGACCAAGGGTGGCCCCCTGCCCTTCGCCTGGGACATCCTGTCCCCTCAGTTCACCTACGGCTCCAAG
GCCTACGTGAAGCACCCCGCCGACATCCCCGACTACTTCAAGCTGTCCTTCCCCGAGGGCTTCAAGTGGG
AGCGCGTGATGAACTTCGAGGACGGCGGCGTGGTGACCGTGACCCAGGACTCCTCCCTCCAGGACGGCGA
GTTCATCTACAAGGTGAAGCTGCGCGGCACCAACTTCCCCTCCGACGGCCCCGTAATGCAGAAGAAGACC
ATGGGCTGGGAGGCCTCCTCCGAGCGGATGTACCCCGAGGACGGCGCCCTGAAGGGCGAGATCAAGATGA
GGCTGAAGCTGAAGGAC
